Addgene plasmid #238802: TREM2-LgBiT Vector
Depositing lab: Promega Corporation.
Backbone
  Vector backbone: pFC219K LgBiT CMV-Hyg Flexi Vector
  Vector type: Mammalian Expression
  Selectable markers: Hygromycin
Growth in bacteria
  Bacterial resistance: Kanamycin, 50 μg/mL
  Growth temperature: 37°C
  Growth strain: DH5alpha
  Copy number: High Copy
Gene/Insert
  Gene/Insert name: TREM2
  Species: H. sapiens (human)
  Mutation: None
  Entrez Gene: TREM2 (a.k.a. AD17, PLOSL2, TREM-2, Trem2a, Trem2b, Trem2c)
  Promoter: CMV
  Tag / fusion protein: LgBiT (C terminal on backbone)
  Cloning method: Other
How to cite: TREM2-LgBiT Vector was a gift from Promega Corporation (Addgene plasmid # 238802 ; http://n2t.net/addgene:238802 ; RRID:Addgene_238802)
