[The description below was written by a language model from this plasmid's Addgene catalogue record and pLannotate feature annotations shown in this document.]
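Description:
TREM2-LgBiT Vector is a mammalian expression plasmid built on the pFC219K LgBiT CMV-Hyg Flexi Vector backbone, in which unmutated human TREM2 is fused at its C terminus to LgBiT, the large subunit of the split NanoLuc (NanoBiT) luciferase. In the 5,654 nt sequenced record, the TREM2 coding sequence lies directly upstream of a region annotated as a NanoLuc fragment, consistent with LgBiT being a truncated NanoLuc derivative. The fusion is followed by an SV40 polyadenylation signal. The catalogue names CMV as the promoter. The feature table detects a CMV enhancer and CMV promoter fragments next to the cassette, although their annotated orientations differ from that of the TREM2 reading frame, so the exact promoter layout cannot be fully resolved from the automated annotation. An SP6 promoter sits just upstream of TREM2 and could support in vitro transcription.

For propagation in E. coli the plasmid carries a kanamycin resistance gene (neo/nptII) preceded by the bacterial EM7 promoter. The origin region is annotated as p15A with a small RSF fragment, while the catalogue lists the plasmid as high copy. Stable mammalian lines can be selected with hygromycin through a separate cassette made up of the SV40 enhancer/early promoter, the hph gene and a synthetic poly(A) signal.

LgBiT has little activity alone and yields luminescence when complemented by a small partner peptide such as SmBiT or HiBiT. The construct is therefore suited to live-cell complementation assays that report TREM2 interactions, for example with a signalling partner carrying the complementary tag. The record does not state a specific intended application.
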