Features (pLannotate 1.2.2; 16 found; start..end, strand, type, name):
     17..98      -  polyA_signal   SV40 poly(A) signal: SV40 polyadenylation signal
    121..204     -  CDS            large T antigen (fragment): large T antigen from SV40 (simian virus 40)
    281..751     -  CDS            Nluc (fragment): NanoLuc® luciferase human codon-optimized
    806..1495    -  CDS            TREM2: TREM2_HUMAN - Experimental evidence at protein level: Swiss-Prot protein existence level 1. Forms a receptor signaling complex with TYROBP which mediates signaling and cell activation following ligand binding (PubMed:10799849). Acts as a receptor for amyloid-beta protein 42, a cleavage product of the amyloid-beta precursor protein APP, and mediates its uptake and degradation by microglia (PubMed:27477018, PubMed:29518356). Binding to amyloid-beta 42 mediates microglial activation, proliferation, migration, apoptosis and expression of pro- inflammatory cytokines, such as IL6R and CCL3, and the
   1534..1552    -  promoter       SP6 promoter: promoter for bacteriophage SP6 RNA polymerase
   1578..1600    -  promoter       minimal CMV promoter (fragment): human cytomegalovirus (CMV) immediate early promoter
   1610..1975    +  enhancer       CMV enhancer: human cytomegalovirus immediate early enhancer
   1977..2164    +  promoter       CMV promoter (fragment): human cytomegalovirus (CMV) immediate early promoter
   2183..2230    +  promoter       EM7 promoter: synthetic bacterial promoter&nbsp
   2262..3053    +  CDS            neo: KKA2_KLEPN - Also known as kan, nptII. Experimental evidence at protein level: Swiss-Prot protein existence level 1. Resistance to kanamycin, neomycin, paromomycin, ribostamycin, butirosin and gentamicin B. From Klebsiella pneumoniae.
   3273..3818    +  rep_origin     p15A ori: Plasmids containing the medium-copy-number p15A origin of replication can be propagated in E. coli cells that contain a second plasmid with the ColE1 origin.
   3906..3961    +  rep_origin     RSF ori (fragment): Plasmids containing the RSF 1030 origin of replication can be propagated in E. coli cells that contain additional plasmids with compatible origins.
   4060..4086    -  misc_feature   bom (fragment): basis of mobility region from pBR322
   4102..4150    -  polyA_signal   poly(A) signal: synthetic polyadenylation signal
   4189..5211    -  CDS            hph: KHYB_ECOLX - Experimental evidence at protein level: Swiss-Prot protein existence level 1. The aminoglycoside phosphotransferases achieve inactivation of their antibiotic substrates by phosphorylation. Only phosphorylates hygromycin and closely related compounds such as demethyl analogs and destomycin. From Escherichia coli.
   5242..5599    -  promoter       SV40 promoter: SV40 enhancer and early promoter
>Addgene plasmid #238802 | TREM2-LgBiT Vector | addgene full sequence | sequence record 479832 | Addgene NGS Result
AAGACGCGTGACGTCGGCAGTGAAAAAAATGCTTTATTTGTGAAATTTGTGATGCTATTGCTTTATTTGT
AACCATTATAAGCTGCAATAAACAAGTTAACAACAACAATTGCATTCATTTTATGTTTCAGGTTCAGGGG
GAGGTGTGGGAGGTTTTTTAAAGCAAGTAAAACCTCTACAAATGTGGTATGGCTGATTATGATCCGCGGC
CGCAATACGTCGACGTTATCAGCTGACTTCGTACGAGAGCCTAGGTGTTTCTAGAGTCGCGGCCTTAGCT
GTTGATGGTTACTCGGAACAGCATGGAGCCGTCGGGGGTGATCAGGCGCTCGTCGATAATTTTGTTGCCG
TTCCACAGGGTCCCTGTTACAGTGATCTTTTTGCCGTCGAACACGGCGATGCCTTCATACGGCCGTCCGA
AATAGTTCAGCATGTTCGGCGTAACCCCGTCGATTACCAGTGTGCCATAGGGCAGGATCACCTTAAAGTG
ATGATCATCCACAGGGTACACCACCTTAAACACCTCTTCGATCTGGGCCATTTGGTCGGCGCTCAGACCT
TCATACGGGATGATGACATGGATGTCGATCTTCAGGGCATTTTCACCGCTCCGGACAATCCTTTGGATCG
GAGTTACGGACACGGCGAGATTCTGCAGCAAACTGGACACACCTCCCTGTTCAAGGACTTGGTCCAGGTT
GTAGGCGGCTGTCTGTTCCCAGTCCCCAACGAAATCTTCGAGTGTGAAGACACCGCTCGAGCCTCCACCT
CCGCTCCCGCCACCACCTGAACTGCCTTGAGAAACCGTGTCTCTCAGCCCTGGCAGAGTTTGGAGCTGAT
ACCCTGGGTCATGGCCACAGTCCAGTTCACTGGGTGGATGTGTCCCTGGCTTCTGTCCATGCCAGGCTGC
AGCCCAGAGGGCGCTGGCTGCTAGAATCTTGATGAGAAAGATGCAGGCCAGGAGGAGAAGGATGGAAGTG
GGTGGGAAGGGGATTTCTCCTTCCAAGAGGCTCCTGGAGATGCTGTGCTCCACATGGGCATCCTCGAAGC
TCTCAGACTCCCCGGGGAACCAGAGATCTCCAGCATCCCGGTGATCCAGGGGGTCTGCCAGCACCTCCAC
CAGGACCTTCCTGAGGGTGTCAGCCTCACTGCCATGGAGGCTCTGGCACTGGTAGAGACCCGCATCATGG
GGTTGTAGATTCCGCAGCGTAATGGTGAGAGTGCCACCCAGGGTATCGTCTGTGATGGCTGTGCTCCCAT
TCCACCTCCTCAGGAAGGACAGCAGCCACAAGTTGTGCGTGCTGACCACACGCTGGCATGGGCCCTTCTC
TCCCAGCTGGCGGCACCAGGCCTTGCGCCTCCCCCAGTGCTTCATGGAGTCATAGGGGCAAGACACCTGC
AGGGACTGGCCCGCCACGCCCTGGAACACTGTGGTGTTGTGGGCTCCGGACAGCTCTGTGACAAAGAGTA
AGATGAGCAGCCGGAGAGGCTCCATGGCGATCGCTAGCTGCAAAAAGAACAAGTAGCTTGTATTCTATAG
TGTCACCTAAATGGGCGATCTGACGGTTCACTAAACCAGCTCTGCTTATATAGGCCTCCCTGGCGCGCCA
CTAGTTATTAATAGTAATCAATTACGGGGTCATTAGTTCATAGCCCATATATGGAGTTCCGCGTTACATA
ACTTACGGTAAATGGCCCGCCTGGCTGACCGCCCAACGACCCCCGCCCATTGACGTCAATAATGACGTAT
GTTCCCATAGTAACGCCAATAGGGACTTTCCATTGACGTCAATGGGTGGAGTATTTACGGTAAACTGCCC
ACTTGGCAGTACATCAAGTGTATCATATGCCAAGTCCGCCCCCTATTGACGTCAATGACGGTAAATGGCC
CGCCTGGCATTATGCCCAGTACATGACCTTACGGGACTTTCCTACTTGGCAGTACATCTACGTATTAGTC
ATCGCTATTACCATGGTGATGCGGTTTTGGCAGTACACCAATGGGCGTGGATAGCGGTTTGACTCACGGG
GATTTCCAAGTCTCCACCCCATTGACGTCAATGGGAGTTTGTTTTGGCACCAAAATCAACGGGACTTTCC
AAAATGTCGTAATAACCCCGCCCCGTTGACGCAAATGGGCGGTAGGCGTGTACGGTGGGAGGTCAAATCG
AATTCTAATACTGTTGACAATTAATCATCGGCATAGTATATCGGCATAGTATAATACGACAAGGTGAGGA
ACTAAACCCAGGAGGCAGATCATGATTGAACAAGATGGATTGCACGCAGGTTCTCCGGCCGCTTGGGTGG
AGAGGCTATTCGGCTATGACTGGGCACAACAGACAATCGGCTGCTCTGATGCCGCCGTGTTCCGGCTGTC
AGCGCAGGGGCGCCCGGTTCTTTTTGTCAAGACCGACCTGTCCGGTGCCCTGAATGAACTGCAGGACGAG
GCAGCGCGGCTATCGTGGCTGGCCACGACGGGCGTTCCTTGCGCAGCTGTGCTCGACGTTGTCACTGAAG
CGGGAAGGGACTGGCTGCTATTGGGCGAAGTGCCGGGGCAGGATCTCCTGTCATCTCACCTTGCTCCTGC
CGAGAAAGTATCCATCATGGCTGATGCAATGCGGCGGCTGCATACGCTTGATCCGGCTACCTGCCCATTC
GACCACCAAGCGAAACATCGCATCGAGCGAGCACGTACTCGGATGGAAGCCGGTCTTGTCGATCAGGATG
ATCTGGACGAAGAGCATCAGGGGCTCGCGCCAGCCGAACTGTTCGCCAGGCTCAAGGCGCGCATGCCCGA
CGGCGAGGATCTCGTCGTGACCCATGGCGATGCCTGCTTGCCGAATATCATGGTGGAAAATGGCCGCTTT
TCTGGATTCATCGACTGTGGCCGGCTGGGTGTGGCGGACCGCTATCAGGACATAGCGTTGGCTACCCGTG
ATATTGCTGAAGAGCTTGGCGGCGAATGGGCTGACCGCTTCCTCGTGCTTTACGGTATCGCCGCTCCCGA
TTCGCAGCGCATCGCCTTCTATCGCCTTCTTGACGAGTTCTTCTGATTCGAAATGACCGACCAAGCGACG
CCCAACCGGTATCAGCTCACTCAAAGGCGGTAATACGGTTATCCACAGAATCAGGGGATAACGCAGGAAA
GAACATGTCAAACATGAGAATTACAACTTATATCGTATGGGGCTGACTTCAGGTGCTACATTTGAAGAGA
TAAATTGCACTGAAATCTAGAAATATTTTATCTGATTAATAAGATGATCTTCTTGAGATCGTTTTGGTCT
GCGCGTAATCTCTTGCTCTGAAAACGAAAAAACCGCCTTGCAGGGCGGTTTTTCGAAGGTTCTCTGAGCT
ACCAACTCTTTGAACCGAGGTAACTGGCTTGGAGGAGCGCAGTCACCAAAACTTGTCCTTTCAGTTTAGC
CTTAACCGGCGCATGACTTCAAGACTAACTCCTCTAAATCAATTACCAGTGGCTGCTGCCAGTGGTGCTT
TTGCATGTCTTTCCGGGTTGGACTCAAGACGATAGTTACCGGATAAGGCGCAGCGGTCGGACTGAACGGG
GGGTTCGTGCATACAGTCCAGCTTGGAGCGAACTGCCTACCCGGAACTGAGTGTCAGGCGTGGAATGAGA
CAAACGCGGCCATAACAGCGGAATGACACCGGTAAACCGAAAGGCAGGAACAGGAGAGCGCACGAGGGAG
CCGCCAGGGGGAAACGCCTGGTATCTTTATAGTCCTGTCGGGTTTCGCCACCACTGATTTGAGCGTCAGA
TTTCGTGATGCTTGTCAGGGGGGCGGAGCCTATGGAAAAACGGCTTTGCCGCGGCCCTCTCACTTCCCTG
TTAAGTATCTTCCTGGCATCTTCCAGGAAATCTCCGCCCCGTTCGTAAGCCATTTCCGCTCGCCGCAGTC
GAACGACCGAGCGTAGCGAGTCAGTGAGCGAGGAAGCGGAATATATCCTGTATCACATATTCTGCTGACG
CACCGGTGCAGCCTTTTTTCTCCTGCCACATGAAGCACTTCACTGACACCCTCATCAGTGCCAACATAGT
AAGCCAGTATACACTCCGCTAGCGCTGATGTCCGGAATCGTCACACAAAAAACCAACACACAGATGTAAT
GAAAATAAAGATATTTTATTGCGGCCATCGTGATGGCTAGAGTCTAAACTCGACCTACCTCCTTAGCGCG
CGGTCGTGTACTGGGCCGGCGGTTGCCGCTGTCGGCCAGCACCTCGACGCAGCCGTCGGTCCATACGGCT
GCGCTCCGGCGAGCGATTTGTGTGCGACCGACGGTGCCGGCCCCGCTGCGGACGATGGCATCGCAGCGGC
CTTGAGCCCAGGCAGCATCGTCGAAGTTGCCGTCCACGAGGCTCTGGTAGAGCTGATCCAGGCCGATGCG
CAGCATGTAGGCTCGCAGACGAGGGCTGCCGGCCAGCTCGGGATGCCGGCGCTCGAAGTAGCGAGTCTGC
TGCTCCATGCAAGCCAGCCAGGGCCGCCAGAAGAAGATGTTGGCCACCTCGTACTGACTGTCCCCGAACA
TAGCTTCGGACCAGTCGATTACGGCGGTGATGCGGCCGTTGTCGGTCAGGACGTTGTTGCTGCCGAAGTC
GGCATGGACGAGGTGGCGCACCTCGGGACAGTCTTCGGCCCACAGCATCAGTTCGTCCAGGGCTTGAGCT
ACGCTGGCGGACACGGTGTCGTCCATCACGGTCTGCCAGTGGTAGACATGGGGATCAGCAATGGCGCAAA
TGAAATCCCGCCAGGTTGTGTACTGGCCGATGCCTTGGGGCCCGAATGGGCCGAAGCCGCTGGTTTGACT
GAGGTCGGCGGCGGCAATAGCATCCATAGCTTCGGCGACAGGCTGTAACACAGCAGGCAGCTCTGTTTCG
GGGAGGTCTTGGAGAGTAACGCCTTGGGCGCGTCTACTGATGCAGTATGTCAGGCTCTCGCTGAACTCGC
CGATGTCCAACACTTCGGGGATGGGTAGTGCAGCGCTGGCGAAGTGGCGGTACACGTAGCGGTCTTTGTA
GAAGCCATCAGCGCAGCTATTCACCCGCAGTACATAGCCGCGTCCGCCGACATCGAAGCTGAAGGCTCGG
CTCTCTTCGCCCTCCGACAACTGCATCAGGTCGCTCACACTGTCGAACTTCTCGATGAGAAATTTTTCAA
CGCTGGTAGCGGTGAGTTCGGGCTTCTTCATGGTGGCGCTAGTGTCAGAAGAATCGAGCTTTTTGCAAAA
GCCTAGGCCTCCAAAAAAGCCTCCTCACTACTTCTGGAATAGCTCAGAGGCCGAGGCGGCCTCGGCCTCT
GCATAAATAAAAAAAATTAGTCAGCCATGGGGCGGAGAATGGGCGGAACTGGGCGGAGTTAGGGGCGGGA
TGGGCGGAGTTAGGGGCGGGACTATGGTTGCTGACTAATTGAGATGCATGCTTTGCATACTTCTGCCTGC
TGGGGAGCCTGGGGACTTTCCACACCTGGTTGCTGACTAATTGAGATGCATGCTTTGCATACTTCTGCCT
GCTGGGGAGCCTGGGGACTTTCCACACCCTAACTGACACACATTCCACAGCTGGTTCTTTCCGCCTCAGA
AGGTACCTAACCAAGTTCCTCTTTCAGAGGTTATTTCAGGCCATGGTGCTGCGC
